Addgene plasmid #187054: pLenti‐puro‐OgRNA_mdxE53
Purpose: SpCas9 gRNA correcting mdx4cv nonsense mutation with ABE
Depositing lab: Renzhi Han. Depositing organization: Ohio State University. Publication: Efficient precise in vivo base editing in adult dystrophic mice. Xu L, Zhang C, Li H, Wang P, Gao Y, Mokadam NA, Ma J, Arnold WD, Han R. Nat Commun. 2021 Jun 17;12(1):3719. doi: 10.1038/s41467-021-23996-y. PubMed 34140489.
Backbone
  Vector backbone: pLenti
  Vector type: Mammalian Expression, Lentiviral
  Selectable markers: Zeocin
Growth in bacteria
  Bacterial resistance: Ampicillin, 100 μg/mL
  Growth temperature: 37°C
  Growth strain: NEB Stable
  Copy number: Unknown
Gene/Insert
  Gene/Insert name: SpCas9 gRNA correcting mdx4cv nonsense mutation with ABE
  gRNA/shRNA sequence: GTTATCTCCTGTTCTGCAGC
  Species: Synthetic
  Promoter: U6
  Cloning method: Restriction Enzyme; 5′ cloning site BsmBI (destroyed during cloning); 3′ cloning site BsmBI (destroyed during cloning)
  Sequencing primers: 5′ AGGGCCTATTTCCCATGATTC
Terms and licenses: Academic/Nonprofit Terms; Industry Terms: Not Available to Industry
How to cite: pLenti‐puro‐OgRNA_mdxE53 was a gift from Renzhi Han (Addgene plasmid # 187054 ; http://n2t.net/addgene:187054 ; RRID:Addgene_187054)
