[The description below was written by a language model from this plasmid's Addgene catalogue record and pLannotate feature annotations shown in this document.]
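Description:
pLenti‐puro‐OgRNA_mdxE53 is a lentiviral transfer plasmid of about 10 kb, built on a pLenti backbone, that delivers a single SpCas9 guide RNA to mammalian cells. It is propagated in E. coli through a high-copy ColE1/pUC origin with ampicillin resistance (AmpR), and it also carries an f1 origin. The viral portion has a third-generation-style layout. A CMV enhancer/promoter drives a truncated HIV-1 5' LTR, followed by the Ψ packaging signal with a gag fragment, the RRE for Rev-dependent export of the genomic RNA, and the cPPT/CTS. A WPRE, a second truncated LTR and a bGH polyadenylation signal sit downstream. Together these elements allow the region between the LTRs to be packaged into particles, when helper functions are supplied in trans, and integrated into target cells.

Within the proviral region, a human U6 RNA polymerase III promoter drives the guide. A synthetic spacer was cloned between BsmBI sites, which were destroyed in the process, upstream of an S. pyogenes tracrRNA-derived scaffold. According to the record, the guide directs an adenine base editor to correct the nonsense mutation of the mdx4cv dystrophic mouse model. No Cas9 or editor coding sequence is annotated, so the editor must be provided separately.

An EF-1α core promoter with intron A sequences then drives BleoR, and a second BleoR cassette (SV40/EM7 promoters, SV40 poly(A)) lies outside the LTRs. Although the name says "puro", both the catalogue and the feature table indicate Zeocin as the mammalian selection marker, and no puromycin resistance gene is annotated.
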