Features (pLannotate 1.2.2; 35 found; start..end, strand, type, name):
     70..122     -  misc_feature   bom (fragment): basis of mobility region from pBR322
    277..656     +  enhancer       CMV enhancer: human cytomegalovirus immediate early enhancer
    657..856     +  promoter       CMV promoter: human cytomegalovirus (CMV) immediate early promoter
    874..1054    +  LTR            5' LTR (truncated): truncated 5' long terminal repeat (LTR) from HIV-1
   1101..1226    +  misc_feature   HIV-1 Ψ: packaging signal of human immunodeficiency virus type 1
   1210..1573    +  CDS            HIV-1 gag (fragment): gag protein from human immunodeficiency virus 1; gag
   1719..1952    +  misc_feature   RRE: The Rev response element (RRE) of HIV-1 allows for Rev-dependent mRNA export from the nucleus to the cytoplasm.
   2329..2429    +  CDS            Rev (fragment): human immunodeficiency virus 1 (HIV-1) Rev protein; rev; enhances nuclear export of unspliced and incompletely spliced viral mRNAs
   2479..2596    +  misc_feature   cPPT/CTS: central polypurine tract and central termination sequence of HIV-1
   2654..2894    +  promoter       U6 promoter: RNA polymerase III promoter for human U6 snRNA
   2942..3009    +  misc_RNA       tracrRNA (fragment): trans-activating CRISPR RNA for the Streptococcus pyogenes CRISPR/Cas9 system
   3037..3103    +  CDS            small t antigen (fragment): SV40 (simian virus 40) small t antigen
   3129..3340    +  promoter       EF-1α core promoter: core promoter for human elongation factor EF-1α
   3341..3450    +  intron         EF-1α intron A (fragment): intron upstream of the start codon of human EF-1α
   4076..4279    +  intron         EF-1α intron A: truncated intron upstream of the start codon of human EF-1α
   4295..4669    +  CDS            BleoR: antibiotic-binding protein; Sh ble from Streptoalloteichus hindustanus; confers resistance to bleomycin, phleomycin, and Zeocin™
   4670..4691    +  misc_feature   MCS (fragment): pBluescript multiple cloning site
   4694..5282    +  misc_feature   WPRE: woodchuck hepatitis virus posttranscriptional regulatory element
   5219..5800    +  CDS            nef (fragment): NEF_HV1H2 - Experimental evidence at protein level: Swiss-Prot protein existence level 1. Extracellular Nef protein targets CD4(+) T-lymphocytes for apoptosis by interacting with CXCR4 surface receptors. From Human immunodeficiency virus type 1 group M subtype B (isolate HXB2) (HIV-1).
   5807..5987    +  LTR            5' LTR (truncated): truncated 5' long terminal repeat (LTR) from HIV-1
   6019..6243    +  polyA_signal   bGH poly(A) signal: bovine growth hormone polyadenylation signal
   6247..6268    +  promoter       SV40 promoter (fragment): SV40 enhancer and early promoter
   6289..6717    +  rep_origin     f1 ori (sequence partly withheld): f1 bacteriophage origin of replication; arrow indicates direction of (+) strand synthesis
   6731..7060    +  promoter       SV40 promoter: SV40 enhancer and early promoter
   7108..7155    +  promoter       EM7 promoter: synthetic bacterial promoter&nbsp
   7174..7548    +  CDS            BleoR: antibiotic-binding protein; Sh ble from Streptoalloteichus hindustanus; confers resistance to bleomycin, phleomycin, and Zeocin™
   7558..7683    +  CDS            ble (fragment): BLE_KLEPN - Experimental evidence at protein level: Swiss-Prot protein existence level 1. Binding protein with a strong affinity to the bleomycin family of antibiotics. Binds to CL990; an antimitotic-antibiotic compound. From Klebsiella pneumoniae.
   7678..7799    +  polyA_signal   SV40 poly(A) signal: SV40 polyadenylation signal
   7872..7888    -  protein_bind   lac operator: The lac repressor binds to the lac operator to inhibit transcription in E. coli. This inhibition can be relieved by adding lactose or isopropyl-β-D-thiogalactopyranoside (IPTG). lac repressor encoded by lacI
   7896..7926    -  promoter       lac promoter: promoter for the E. coli lac operon
   7941..7962    -  protein_bind   CAP binding site: CAP binding activates transcription in the presence of cAMP. E. coli catabolite activator protein
   7975..8067    -  CDS            lacI (fragment): lac repressor; lacI; The lac repressor binds to the lac operator to inhibit transcription in E. coli. This inhibition can be relieved by adding lactose or isopropyl-β-D-thiogalactopyranoside (IPTG).
   8250..8838    -  rep_origin     ori: high-copy-number ColE1/pMB1/pBR322/pUC origin of replication
   9009..9869    -  CDS            AmpR: β-lactamase; bla; confers resistance to ampicillin, carbenicillin, and related antibiotics
   9870..11      -  promoter       AmpR promoter (across the origin): bla
>Addgene plasmid #187054 | pLenti‐puro‐OgRNA_mdxE53 | addgene full sequence | sequence record 367533 | Addgene NGS Result
GGGGTTCCGCGCACATTTCCCCGAAAAGTGCCACCTGACGTCGACGGATCGGGAGATCTCCCGATCCCCT
ATGGTGCACTCTCAGTACAATCTGCTCTGATGCCGCATAGTTAAGCCAGTATCTGCTCCCTGCTTGTGTG
TTGGAGGTCGCTGAGTAGTGCGCGAGCAAAATTTAAGCTACAACAAGGCAAGGCTTGACCGACAATTGCA
TGAAGAATCTGCTTAGGGTTAGGCGTTTTGCGCTGCTTCGCGATGTACGGGCCAGATATACGCGTTGACA
TTGATTATTGACTAGTTATTAATAGTAATCAATTACGGGGTCATTAGTTCATAGCCCATATATGGAGTTC
CGCGTTACATAACTTACGGTAAATGGCCCGCCTGGCTGACCGCCCAACGACCCCCGCCCATTGACGTCAA
TAATGACGTATGTTCCCATAGTAACGCCAATAGGGACTTTCCATTGACGTCAATGGGTGGAGTATTTACG
GTAAACTGCCCACTTGGCAGTACATCAAGTGTATCATATGCCAAGTACGCCCCCTATTGACGTCAATGAC
GGTAAATGGCCCGCCTGGCATTATGCCCAGTACATGACCTTATGGGACTTTCCTACTTGGCAGTACATCT
ACGTATTAGTCATCGCTATTACCATGGTGATGCGGTTTTGGCAGTACATCAATGGGCGTGGATAGCGGTT
TGACTCACGGGGATTTCCAAGTCTCCACCCCATTGACGTCAATGGGAGTTTGTTTTGGCACCAAAATCAA
CGGGACTTTCCAAAATGTCGTAACAACTCCGCCCCATTGACGCAAATGGGCGGTAGGCGTGTACGGTGGG
AGGTCTATATAAGCAGCGCGTTTTGCCTGTACTGGGTCTCTCTGGTTAGACCAGATCTGAGCCTGGGAGC
TCTCTGGCTAACTAGGGAACCCACTGCTTAAGCCTCAATAAAGCTTGCCTTGAGTGCTTCAAGTAGTGTG
TGCCCGTCTGTTGTGTGACTCTGGTAACTAGAGATCCCTCAGACCCTTTTAGTCAGTGTGGAAAATCTCT
AGCAGTGGCGCCCGAACAGGGACTTGAAAGCGAAAGGGAAACCAGAGGAGCTCTCTCGACGCAGGACTCG
GCTTGCTGAAGCGCGCACGGCAAGAGGCGAGGGGCGGCGACTGGTGAGTACGCCAAAAATTTTGACTAGC
GGAGGCTAGAAGGAGAGAGATGGGTGCGAGAGCGTCAGTATTAAGCGGGGGAGAATTAGATCGCGATGGG
AAAAAATTCGGTTAAGGCCAGGGGGAAAGAAAAAATATAAATTAAAACATATAGTATGGGCAAGCAGGGA
GCTAGAACGATTCGCAGTTAATCCTGGCCTGTTAGAAACATCAGAAGGCTGTAGACAAATACTGGGACAG
CTACAACCATCCCTTCAGACAGGATCAGAAGAACTTAGATCATTATATAATACAGTAGCAACCCTCTATT
GTGTGCATCAAAGGATAGAGATAAAAGACACCAAGGAAGCTTTAGACAAGATAGAGGAAGAGCAAAACAA
AAGTAAGACCACCGCACAGCAAGCGGCCGCTGATCTTCAGACCTGGAGGAGGAGATATGAGGGACAATTG
GAGAAGTGAATTATATAAATATAAAGTAGTAAAAATTGAACCATTAGGAGTAGCACCCACCAAGGCAAAG
AGAAGAGTGGTGCAGAGAGAAAAAAGAGCAGTGGGAATAGGAGCTTTGTTCCTTGGGTTCTTGGGAGCAG
CAGGAAGCACTATGGGCGCAGCGTCAATGACGCTGACGGTACAGGCCAGACAATTATTGTCTGGTATAGT
GCAGCAGCAGAACAATTTGCTGAGGGCTATTGAGGCGCAACAGCATCTGTTGCAACTCACAGTCTGGGGC
ATCAAGCAGCTCCAGGCAAGAATCCTGGCTGTGGAAAGATACCTAAAGGATCAACAGCTCCTGGGGATTT
GGGGTTGCTCTGGAAAACTCATTTGCACCACTGCTGTGCCTTGGAATGCTAGTTGGAGTAATAAATCTCT
GGAACAGATTTGGAATCACACGACCTGGATGGAGTGGGACAGAGAAATTAACAATTACACAAGCTTAATA
CACTCCTTAATTGAAGAATCGCAAAACCAGCAAGAAAAGAATGAACAAGAATTATTGGAATTAGATAAAT
GGGCAAGTTTGTGGAATTGGTTTAACATAACAAATTGGCTGTGGTATATAAAATTATTCATAATGATAGT
AGGAGGCTTGGTAGGTTTAAGAATAGTTTTTGCTGTACTTTCTATAGTGAATAGAGTTAGGCAGGGATAT
TCACCATTATCGTTTCAGACCCACCTCCCAACCCCGAGGGGACCCGACAGGCCCGAAGGAATAGAAGAAG
AAGGTGGAGAGAGAGACAGAGACAGATCCATTCGATTAGTGAACGGATCGGCACTGCGTGCGCCAATTCT
GCAGACAAATGGCAGTATTCATCCACAATTTTAAAAGAAAAGGGGGGATTGGGGGGTACAGTGCAGGGGA
AAGAATAGTAGACATAATAGCAACAGACATACAAACTAAAGAATTACAAAAACAAATTACAAAAATTCAA
AATTTTCGGGTTTATTACAGGGACAGCAGAGATCCAGTTTGGTTAATTAGCTAGCAGGTACCTGAGGGCC
TATTTCCCATGATTCCTTCATATTTGCATATACGATACAAGGCTGTTAGAGAGATAATTGGAATTAATTT
GACTGTAAACACAAAGATATTAGTACAAAATACGTGACGTAGAAAGTAATAATTTCTTGGGTAGTTTGCA
GTTTTAAAATTATGTTTTAAAATGGACTATCATATGCTTACCGTAACTTGAAAGTATTTCGATTTCTTGG
CTTTATATATCTTGTGGAAAGGACGAAACACCGGTTATCTCCTGTTCTGCAGCGTTTCAGAGCTATGCTG
GAAACAGCATAGCAAGTTGAAATAAGGCTAGTCCGTTATCAACTTGAAAAAGTGGCACCGAGTCGGTGCT
TTTTTACTAGTGCGGATCCTGCAAAGATGGATAAAGTTTTAAACAGAGAGGAATCTTTGCAGCTAATGGA
CCTTCTAGGTCTTGAAAGGAGTGGGAATTGGCTCCGGTGCCCGTCAGTGGGCAGAGCGCACATCGCCCAC
AGTCCCCGAGAAGTTGGGGGGAGGGGTCGGCAATTGAACCGGTGCCTAGAGAAGGTGGCGCGGGGTAAAC
TGGGAAAGTGATGTCGTGTACTGGCTCCGCCTTTTTCCCGAGGGTGGGGGAGAACCGTATATAAGTGCAG
TAGTCGCCGTGAACGTTCTTTTTCGCAACGGGTTTGCCGCCAGAACACAGGTAAGTGCCGTGTGTGGTTC
CCGCGGGCCTGGCCTCTTTACGGGTTATGGCCCTTGCGTGCCTTGAATTACTTCCACCTGGCTGCAGTAC
GTGATTCTTGATCCCGAGCTTCGGGTTGGAAGTGGGTGGGAGAGTTCGAGGCCTTGCGCTTAAGGAGCCC
CTTCGCCTCGTGCTTGAGTTGAGGCCTGGCCTGGGCGCTGGGGCCGCCGCGTGCGAATCTGGTGGCACCT
TCGCGCCTGTCTCGCTGCTTTCGATAAGTCTCTAGCCATTTAAAATTTTTGATGACCTGCTGCGACGCTT
TTTTTCTGGCAAGATAGTCTTGTAAATGCGGGCCAAGATCTGCACACTGGTATTTCGGTTTTTGGGGCCG
CGGGCGGCGACGGGGCCCGTGCGTCCCAGCGCACATGTTCGGCGAGGCGGGGCCTGCGAGCGCGGCCACC
GAGAATCGGACGGGGGTAGTCTCAAGCTGGCCGGCCTGCTCTGGTGCCTGGCCTCGCGCCGCCGTGTATC
GCCCCGCCCTGGGCGGCAAGGCTGGCCCGGTCGGCACCAGTTGCGTGAGCGGAAAGATGGCCGCTTCCCG
GCCCTGCTGCAGGGAGCTCAAAATGAAGGACGCGGCGCTCGGGAGAGCGGGCGGGTGAGTCACCCACACA
AAGGAAAAGGGCCTTTCCGTCCTCAGCCGTCGCTTCATGTGACTCCACGGAGTACCGGGCGCCGTCCAGG
CACCTCGATTAGTTCTCGAGCTTTTGGAGTACGTCGTCTTTAGGTTGGGGGGAGGGGTTTTATGCGATGG
AGTTTCCCCACACTGAGTGGGTGGAGACTGAAGTTAGGCCAGCTTGGCACTTGATGTAATTCTCCTTGGA
ATTTGCCCTTTTTGAGTTTGGATCTTGGTTCATTCTCAAGCCTCAGACAGTGGTTCAAAGTTTTTTTCTT
CCATTTCAGGTGTCGTGATGTACAATGGCCAAGTTGACCAGTGCCGTTCCGGTGCTCACCGCGCGCGACG
TCGCCGGAGCGGTCGAGTTCTGGACCGACCGGCTCGGGTTCTCCCGGGACTTCGTGGAGGACGACTTCGC
CGGTGTGGTCCGGGACGACGTGACCCTGTTCATCAGCGCGGTCCAGGACCAGGTGGTGCCGGACAACACC
CTGGCCTGGGTGTGGGTGCGCGGCCTGGACGAGCTGTACGCCGAGTGGTCGGAGGTCGTGTCCACGAACT
TCCGGGACGCCTCCGGGCCGGCCATGACCGAGATCGGCGAGCAGCCGTGGGGGCGGGAGTTCGCCCTGCG
CGACCCGGCCGGCAACTGCGTGCACTTCGTGGCCGAGGAGCAGGACTGAGAATTCGATATCAAGCTTATC
GGTAATCAACCTCTGGATTACAAAATTTGTGAAAGATTGACTGGTATTCTTAACTATGTTGCTCCTTTTA
CGCTATGTGGATACGCTGCTTTAATGCCTTTGTATCATGCTATTGCTTCCCGTATGGCTTTCATTTTCTC
CTCCTTGTATAAATCCTGGTTGCTGTCTCTTTATGAGGAGTTGTGGCCCGTTGTCAGGCAACGTGGCGTG
GTGTGCACTGTGTTTGCTGACGCAACCCCCACTGGTTGGGGCATTGCCACCACCTGTCAGCTCCTTTCCG
GGACTTTCGCTTTCCCCCTCCCTATTGCCACGGCGGAACTCATCGCCGCCTGCCTTGCCCGCTGCTGGAC
AGGGGCTCGGCTGTTGGGCACTGACAATTCCGTGGTGTTGTCGGGGAAATCATCGTCCTTTCCTTGGCTG
CTCGCCTGTGTTGCCACCTGGATTCTGCGCGGGACGTCCTTCTGCTACGTCCCTTCGGCCCTCAATCCAG
CGGACCTTCCTTCCCGCGGCCTGCTGCCGGCTCTGCGGCCTCTTCCGCGTCTTCGCCTTCGCCCTCAGAC
GAGTCGGATCTCCCTTTGGGCCGCCTCCCCGCATCGATACCGTCGACCTCGAGACCTAGAAAAACATGGA
GCAATCACAAGTAGCAATACAGCAGCTACCAATGCTGATTGTGCCTGGCTAGAAGCACAAGAGGAGGAGG
AGGTGGGTTTTCCAGTCACACCTCAGGTACCTTTAAGACCAATGACTTACAAGGCAGCTGTAGATCTTAG
CCACTTTTTAAAAGAAAAGGGGGGACTGGAAGGGCTAATTCACTCCCAACGAAGACAAGATATCCTTGAT
CTGTGGATCTACCACACACAAGGCTACTTCCCTGATTGGCAGAACTACACACCAGGGCCAGGGATCAGAT
ATCCACTGACCTTTGGATGGTGCTACAAGCTAGTACCAGTTGAGCAAGAGAAGGTAGAAGAAGCCAATGA
AGGAGAGAACACCCGCTTGTTACACCCTGTGAGCCTGCATGGGATGGATGACCCGGAGAGAGAAGTATTA
GAGTGGAGGTTTGACAGCCGCCTAGCATTTCATCACATGGCCCGAGAGCTGCATCCGGACTGTACTGGGT
CTCTCTGGTTAGACCAGATCTGAGCCTGGGAGCTCTCTGGCTAACTAGGGAACCCACTGCTTAAGCCTCA
ATAAAGCTTGCCTTGAGTGCTTCAAGTAGTGTGTGCCCGTCTGTTGTGTGACTCTGGTAACTAGAGATCC
CTCAGACCCTTTTAGTCAGTGTGGAAAATCTCTAGCAGGGCCCGTTTAAACCCGCTGATCAGCCTCGACT
GTGCCTTCTAGTTGCCAGCCATCTGTTGTTTGCCCCTCCCCCGTGCCTTCCTTGACCCTGGAAGGTGCCA
CTCCCACTGTCCTTTCCTAATAAAATGAGGAAATTGCATCGCATTGTCTGAGTAGGTGTCATTCTATTCT
GGGGGGTGGGGTGGGGCAGGACAGCAAGGGGGAGGATTGGGAAGACAATAGCAGGCATGCTGGGGATGCG
GTGGGCTCTATGGCTTCTGAGGCGGAAAGAACCAGCTGGGGCTCTAGGGGGTATCCCC
[124 nt withheld, positions 6289-6412]
C
[91 nt withheld, positions 6414-6504]
A
[49 nt withheld, positions 6506-6554]
CCTTTGACGTTGGAGTCCACGTTCTTT
[37 nt withheld, positions 6582-6618]
ACCCTATCTCGGTCTATTCTTTTGATTTATAAGGGATTTTGCCGATTTCGGCCTATTGGTTAAAAAATGA
GCTGATTTAACAAAAATTTAACGCGAATTAATTCTGTGGAATGTGTGTCAGTTAGGGTGTGGAAAGTCCC
CAGGCTCCCCAGCAGGCAGAAGTATGCAAAGCATGCATCTCAATTAGTCAGCAACCAGGTGTGGAAAGTC
CCCAGGCTCCCCAGCAGGCAGAAGTATGCAAAGCATGCATCTCAATTAGTCAGCAACCATAGTCCCGCCC
CTAACTCCGCCCATCCCGCCCCTAACTCCGCCCAGTTCCGCCCATTCTCCGCCCCATGGCTGACTAATTT
TTTTTATTTATGCAGAGGCCGAGGCCGCCTCTGCCTCTGAGCTATTCCAGAAGTAGTGAGGAGGCTTTTT
TGGAGGCCTAGGCTTTTGCAAAAAGCTCCCGGGAGCTTGTATATCCATTTTCGGATCTGATCAGCACGTG
TTGACAATTAATCATCGGCATAGTATATCGGCATAGTATAATACGACAAGGTGAGGAACTAAACCATGGC
CAAGTTGACCAGTGCCGTTCCGGTGCTCACCGCGCGCGACGTCGCCGGAGCGGTCGAGTTCTGGACCGAC
CGGCTCGGGTTCTCCCGGGACTTCGTGGAGGACGACTTCGCCGGTGTGGTCCGGGACGACGTGACCCTGT
TCATCAGCGCGGTCCAGGACCAGGTGGTGCCGGACAACACCCTGGCCTGGGTGTGGGTGCGCGGCCTGGA
CGAGCTGTACGCCGAGTGGTCGGAGGTCGTGTCCACGAACTTCCGGGACGCCTCCGGGCCGGCCATGACC
GAGATCGGCGAGCAGCCGTGGGGGCGGGAGTTCGCCCTGCGCGACCCGGCCGGCAACTGCGTGCACTTCG
TGGCCGAGGAGCAGGACTGACACGTGCTACGAGATTTCGATTCCACCGCCGCCTTCTATGAAAGGTTGGG
CTTCGGAATCGTTTTCCGGGACGCCGGCTGGATGATCCTCCAGCGCGGGGATCTCATGCTGGAGTTCTTC
GCCCACCCCAACTTGTTTATTGCAGCTTATAATGGTTACAAATAAAGCAATAGCATCACAAATTTCACAA
ATAAAGCATTTTTTTCACTGCATTCTAGTTGTGGTTTGTCCAAACTCATCAATGTATCTTATCATGTCTG
TATACCGTCGACCTCTAGCTAGAGCTTGGCGTAATCATGGTCATAGCTGTTTCCTGTGTGAAATTGTTAT
CCGCTCACAATTCCACACAACATACGAGCCGGAAGCATAAAGTGTAAAGCCTGGGGTGCCTAATGAGTGA
GCTAACTCACATTAATTGCGTTGCGCTCACTGCCCGCTTTCCAGTCGGGAAACCTGTCGTGCCAGCTGCA
TTAATGAATCGGCCAACGCGCGGGGAGAGGCGGTTTGCGTATTGGGCGCTCTTCCGCTTCCTCGCTCACT
GACTCGCTGCGCTCGGTCGTTCGGCTGCGGCGAGCGGTATCAGCTCACTCAAAGGCGGTAATACGGTTAT
CCACAGAATCAGGGGATAACGCAGGAAAGAACATGTGAGCAAAAGGCCAGCAAAAGGCCAGGAACCGTAA
AAAGGCCGCGTTGCTGGCGTTTTTCCATAGGCTCCGCCCCCCTGACGAGCATCACAAAAATCGACGCTCA
AGTCAGAGGTGGCGAAACCCGACAGGACTATAAAGATACCAGGCGTTTCCCCCTGGAAGCTCCCTCGTGC
GCTCTCCTGTTCCGACCCTGCCGCTTACCGGATACCTGTCCGCCTTTCTCCCTTCGGGAAGCGTGGCGCT
TTCTCATAGCTCACGCTGTAGGTATCTCAGTTCGGTGTAGGTCGTTCGCTCCAAGCTGGGCTGTGTGCAC
GAACCCCCCGTTCAGCCCGACCGCTGCGCCTTATCCGGTAACTATCGTCTTGAGTCCAACCCGGTAAGAC
ACGACTTATCGCCACTGGCAGCAGCCACTGGTAACAGGATTAGCAGAGCGAGGTATGTAGGCGGTGCTAC
AGAGTTCTTGAAGTGGTGGCCTAACTACGGCTACACTAGAAGAACAGTATTTGGTATCTGCGCTCTGCTG
AAGCCAGTTACCTTCGGAAAAAGAGTTGGTAGCTCTTGATCCGGCAAACAAACCACCGCTGGTAGCGGTG
GTTTTTTTGTTTGCAAGCAGCAGATTACGCGCAGAAAAAAAGGATCTCAAGAAGATCCTTTGATCTTTTC
TACGGGGTCTGACGCTCAGTGGAACGAAAACTCACGTTAAGGGATTTTGGTCATGAGATTATCAAAAAGG
ATCTTCACCTAGATCCTTTTAAATTAAAAATGAAGTTTTAAATCAATCTAAAGTATATATGAGTAAACTT
GGTCTGACAGTTACCAATGCTTAATCAGTGAGGCACCTATCTCAGCGATCTGTCTATTTCGTTCATCCAT
AGTTGCCTGACTCCCCGTCGTGTAGATAACTACGATACGGGAGGGCTTACCATCTGGCCCCAGTGCTGCA
ATGATACCGCGAGACCCACGCTCACCGGCTCCAGATTTATCAGCAATAAACCAGCCAGCCGGAAGGGCCG
AGCGCAGAAGTGGTCCTGCAACTTTATCCGCCTCCATCCAGTCTATTAATTGTTGCCGGGAAGCTAGAGT
AAGTAGTTCGCCAGTTAATAGTTTGCGCAACGTTGTTGCCATTGCTACAGGCATCGTGGTGTCACGCTCG
TCGTTTGGTATGGCTTCATTCAGCTCCGGTTCCCAACGATCAAGGCGAGTTACATGATCCCCCATGTTGT
GCAAAAAAGCGGTTAGCTCCTTCGGTCCTCCGATCGTTGTCAGAAGTAAGTTGGCCGCAGTGTTATCACT
CATGGTTATGGCAGCACTGCATAATTCTCTTACTGTCATGCCATCCGTAAGATGCTTTTCTGTGACTGGT
GAGTACTCAACCAAGTCATTCTGAGAATAGTGTATGCGGCGACCGAGTTGCTCTTGCCCGGCGTCAATAC
GGGATAATACCGCGCCACATAGCAGAACTTTAAAAGTGCTCATCATTGGAAAACGTTCTTCGGGGCGAAA
ACTCTCAAGGATCTTACCGCTGTTGAGATCCAGTTCGATGTAACCCACTCGTGCACCCAACTGATCTTCA
GCATCTTTTACTTTCACCAGCGTTTCTGGGTGAGCAAAAACAGGAAGGCAAAATGCCGCAAAAAAGGGAA
TAAGGGCGACACGGAAATGTTGAATACTCATACTCTTCCTTTTTCAATATTATTGAAGCATTTATCAGGG
TTATTGTCTCATGAGCGGATACATATTTGAATGTATTTAGAAAAATAAACAAATA
